Addgene plasmid #214920: TRE-SRRD-mRuby3
Purpose: inducible expression of SRRD tagged on C-terminus with mRuby3
Depositing lab: Ophir Shalem. Depositing organization: Children's Hospital of Philadelphia. Publication: CRISPR screen for protein inclusion formation uncovers a role for SRRD in the regulation of intermediate filament dynamics and aggresome assembly. Sweeney KM, Chantarawong S, Barbieri EM, Cajka G, Liu M, Spruce L, Fazelinia H, Portz B, Copley K, Lapidot T, Duhamel L, Greenwald P, Saida N, Shalgi R, Shorter J, Shalem O. PLoS Genet. 2024 Feb 5;20(2):e1011138. doi: 10.1371/journal.pgen.1011138. eCollection 2024 Feb. PubMed 38315730.
Backbone
  Vector backbone: lab generated
  Vector type: Lentiviral
Growth in bacteria
  Bacterial resistance: Ampicillin, 100 μg/mL
  Growth temperature: 37°C
  Growth strain: NEB Stable
  Copy number: High Copy
Gene/Insert
  Gene/Insert name: SRRD
  Species: H. sapiens (human)
  Entrez Gene: SRRD (a.k.a. SRR1L, HC/HCC)
  Tag / fusion protein: mRuby3 (C terminal on insert)
  Cloning method: Gibson Cloning
Terms and licenses: Academic/Nonprofit Terms; Industry Terms: Not Available to Industry
How to cite: TRE-SRRD-mRuby3 was a gift from Ophir Shalem (Addgene plasmid # 214920 ; http://n2t.net/addgene:214920 ; RRID:Addgene_214920)
