[The description below was written by a language model from this plasmid's Addgene catalogue record and pLannotate feature annotations shown in this document.]
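Description:
TRE-SRRD-mRuby3 is an all-in-one, doxycycline-inducible lentiviral transfer plasmid built on a lab-generated backbone for expressing human SRRD (also called SRR1L) fused at its C-terminus to the red fluorescent protein mRuby3. It is propagated in E. coli through a high-copy ColE1/pUC-type origin with ampicillin selection (AmpR). An f1 origin and an SV40/EM7-driven bleomycin/Zeocin resistance cassette also sit in the plasmid backbone, outside the viral genome. The viral portion has a third-generation layout. A CMV enhancer/promoter drives a truncated HIV-1 5' LTR, followed by the Ψ packaging signal with a partial gag sequence, the RRE for Rev-dependent export of genomic RNA, and the cPPT/CTS. It ends in a WPRE fragment, a self-inactivating ΔU3 3' LTR and a bGH polyadenylation signal.

Between these elements, a tight TRE promoter (seven tet operators upstream of a minimal CMV promoter) drives the SRRD–mRuby3 fusion. Further downstream, an EF-1α core promoter constitutively drives a reverse tetracycline transactivator, annotated as rtTA3 with a VP16-derived activation domain. One integrated provirus therefore supplies both the regulator and the responsive gene, and adding doxycycline switches on the fusion. A NeoR/KanR fragment lies between mRuby3 and the EF-1α promoter and would suggest G418 selection of transduced cells, but no promoter or linking element is annotated for it, so the record does not make clear how it is expressed.

The stated purpose is inducible expression of mRuby3-tagged SRRD. The associated study concerns SRRD's role in intermediate filament dynamics and aggresome assembly, which is consistent with using the fusion to follow SRRD by fluorescence in mammalian cells.
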