Features (pLannotate 1.2.2; 35 found; start..end, strand, type, name):
    200..529     +  promoter       SV40 promoter: SV40 enhancer and early promoter
    577..624     +  promoter       EM7 promoter: synthetic bacterial promoter&nbsp
    643..1017    +  CDS            BleoR: antibiotic-binding protein; Sh ble from Streptoalloteichus hindustanus; confers resistance to bleomycin, phleomycin, and Zeocin™
   1027..1152    +  CDS            ble (fragment): BLE_KLEPN - Experimental evidence at protein level: Swiss-Prot protein existence level 1. Binding protein with a strong affinity to the bleomycin family of antibiotics. Binds to CL990; an antimitotic-antibiotic compound. From Klebsiella pneumoniae.
   1147..1268    +  polyA_signal   SV40 poly(A) signal: SV40 polyadenylation signal
   1339..1361    -  protein_bind   lac operator (fragment): The lac repressor binds to the lac operator to inhibit transcription in E. coli. This inhibition can be relieved by adding lactose or isopropyl-β-D-thiogalactopyranoside (IPTG). lac repressor encoded by lacI
   1365..1395    -  promoter       lac promoter: promoter for the E. coli lac operon
   1410..1431    -  protein_bind   CAP binding site: CAP binding activates transcription in the presence of cAMP. E. coli catabolite activator protein
   1444..1536    -  CDS            lacI (fragment): lac repressor; lacI; The lac repressor binds to the lac operator to inhibit transcription in E. coli. This inhibition can be relieved by adding lactose or isopropyl-β-D-thiogalactopyranoside (IPTG).
   1719..2307    -  rep_origin     ori: high-copy-number ColE1/pMB1/pBR322/pUC origin of replication
   2478..3338    -  CDS            AmpR: β-lactamase; bla; confers resistance to ampicillin, carbenicillin, and related antibiotics
   3339..3443    -  promoter       AmpR promoter: bla
   3502..3554    -  misc_feature   bom (fragment): basis of mobility region from pBR322
   3709..4088    +  enhancer       CMV enhancer: human cytomegalovirus immediate early enhancer
   4089..4288    +  promoter       CMV promoter: human cytomegalovirus (CMV) immediate early promoter
   4306..4486    +  LTR            5' LTR (truncated): truncated 5' long terminal repeat (LTR) from HIV-1
   4533..4658    +  misc_feature   HIV-1 Ψ: packaging signal of human immunodeficiency virus type 1
   4642..5005    +  CDS            HIV-1 gag (fragment): gag protein from human immunodeficiency virus 1; gag
   5151..5384    +  misc_feature   RRE: The Rev response element (RRE) of HIV-1 allows for Rev-dependent mRNA export from the nucleus to the cytoplasm.
   5761..5861    +  CDS            Rev (fragment): human immunodeficiency virus 1 (HIV-1) Rev protein; rev; enhances nuclear export of unspliced and incompletely spliced viral mRNAs
   5911..6028    +  misc_feature   cPPT/CTS: central polypurine tract and central termination sequence of HIV-1
   6123..6437    +  promoter       tight TRE promoter: Tet-responsive promoter PTight, consisting of seven tet operator sequences followed by the minimal CMV promoter
   6453..7469    +  CDS            SRRD: SRR1L_HUMAN - Also known as SRR1L. Experimental evidence at transcript level: Swiss-Prot protein existence level 2. Plays a role in the regulation of heme biosynthesis and in the regulation of the expression of core clock genes. From Homo sapiens (Human).
   7494..8201    +  CDS            mRuby3: mRuby3 is a basic (constitutively fluorescent) red fluorescent protein published in 2016, derived from Entacmaea quadricolor. It has low acid sensitivity.
   8267..9068    +  CDS            NeoR/KanR (fragment): aminoglycoside phosphotransferase from Tn5; aph(3')-II (or nptII); confers resistance to neomycin, kanamycin, and G418 (Geneticin®)
   9080..9098    +  CDS            small t antigen (fragment): SV40 (simian virus 40) small t antigen
   9124..9335    +  promoter       EF-1α core promoter: core promoter for human elongation factor EF-1α
   9360..10057   +  CDS            rtTA3 (fragment): reverse tetracycline transactivator 3 activates expression from Tet-responsive promoters in the presence of doxycycline
   9987..10097   +  CDS            VP48: 3 tandem repeats of the minimal activation domain of herpes simplex virus VP16 (Cheng et al., 2013)
  10133..10681   +  misc_feature   WPRE (fragment): woodchuck hepatitis virus posttranscriptional regulatory element
  10707..10778   +  CDS            nef (fragment): NEF_HV1Z2 - Experimental evidence at protein level: Swiss-Prot protein existence level 1. Extracellular Nef protein targets CD4(+) T-lymphocytes for apoptosis by interacting with CXCR4 surface receptors. From Human immunodeficiency virus type 1 group M subtype D (isolate Z2/CDC-Z34) (HIV-1).
  10780..11013   +  LTR            3' LTR (ΔU3): self-inactivating 3' long terminal repeat (LTR) from HIV-1
  11045..11269   +  polyA_signal   bGH poly(A) signal: bovine growth hormone polyadenylation signal
  11273..11294   +  promoter       SV40 promoter (fragment): SV40 enhancer and early promoter
  11315..186     +  rep_origin     f1 ori (across the origin) (sequence partly withheld): f1 bacteriophage origin of replication; arrow indicates direction of (+) strand synthesis
>Addgene plasmid #214920 | TRE-SRRD-mRuby3 | addgene full sequence | sequence record 424961 | Addgene NGS Result
CGCCCTGATAGACGGTTTTTCGCCCTTTGACGTTGGAGTCCACGTTCTTT
[37 nt withheld, positions 51-87]
ACCCTATCTCGGTCTATTCTTTTGATTTATAAGGGATTTTGCCGATTTCGGCCTATTGGTTAAAAAATGA
GCTGATTTAACAAAAATTTAACGCGAATTAATTCTGTGGAATGTGTGTCAGTTAGGGTGTGGAAAGTCCC
CAGGCTCCCCAGCAGGCAGAAGTATGCAAAGCATGCATCTCAATTAGTCAGCAACCAGGTGTGGAAAGTC
CCCAGGCTCCCCAGCAGGCAGAAGTATGCAAAGCATGCATCTCAATTAGTCAGCAACCATAGTCCCGCCC
CTAACTCCGCCCATCCCGCCCCTAACTCCGCCCAGTTCCGCCCATTCTCCGCCCCATGGCTGACTAATTT
TTTTTATTTATGCAGAGGCCGAGGCCGCCTCTGCCTCTGAGCTATTCCAGAAGTAGTGAGGAGGCTTTTT
TGGAGGCCTAGGCTTTTGCAAAAAGCTCCCGGGAGCTTGTATATCCATTTTCGGATCTGATCAGCACGTG
TTGACAATTAATCATCGGCATAGTATATCGGCATAGTATAATACGACAAGGTGAGGAACTAAACCATGGC
CAAGTTGACCAGTGCCGTTCCGGTGCTCACCGCGCGCGACGTCGCCGGAGCGGTCGAGTTCTGGACCGAC
CGGCTCGGGTTCTCCCGGGACTTCGTGGAGGACGACTTCGCCGGTGTGGTCCGGGACGACGTGACCCTGT
TCATCAGCGCGGTCCAGGACCAGGTGGTGCCGGACAACACCCTGGCCTGGGTGTGGGTGCGCGGCCTGGA
CGAGCTGTACGCCGAGTGGTCGGAGGTCGTGTCCACGAACTTCCGGGACGCCTCCGGGCCGGCCATGACC
GAGATCGGCGAGCAGCCGTGGGGGCGGGAGTTCGCCCTGCGCGACCCGGCCGGCAACTGCGTGCACTTCG
TGGCCGAGGAGCAGGACTGACACGTGCTACGAGATTTCGATTCCACCGCCGCCTTCTATGAAAGGTTGGG
CTTCGGAATCGTTTTCCGGGACGCCGGCTGGATGATCCTCCAGCGCGGGGATCTCATGCTGGAGTTCTTC
GCCCACCCCAACTTGTTTATTGCAGCTTATAATGGTTACAAATAAAGCAATAGCATCACAAATTTCACAA
ATAAAGCATTTTTTTCACTGCATTCTAGTTGTGGTTTGTCCAAACTCATCAATGTATCTTATCATGTCTG
TATACCGTCGACCTCTAGCTAGAGCTTGGCGTAATCATGGTCATAGCTGTTTCCTGTGTGAAATTGTTAT
CCGCTCACAATTCCACACAACATACGAGCCGGAAGCATAAAGTGTAAAGCCTGGGGTGCCTAATGAGTGA
GCTAACTCACATTAATTGCGTTGCGCTCACTGCCCGCTTTCCAGTCGGGAAACCTGTCGTGCCAGCTGCA
TTAATGAATCGGCCAACGCGCGGGGAGAGGCGGTTTGCGTATTGGGCGCTCTTCCGCTTCCTCGCTCACT
GACTCGCTGCGCTCGGTCGTTCGGCTGCGGCGAGCGGTATCAGCTCACTCAAAGGCGGTAATACGGTTAT
CCACAGAATCAGGGGATAACGCAGGAAAGAACATGTGAGCAAAAGGCCAGCAAAAGGCCAGGAACCGTAA
AAAGGCCGCGTTGCTGGCGTTTTTCCATAGGCTCCGCCCCCCTGACGAGCATCACAAAAATCGACGCTCA
AGTCAGAGGTGGCGAAACCCGACAGGACTATAAAGATACCAGGCGTTTCCCCCTGGAAGCTCCCTCGTGC
GCTCTCCTGTTCCGACCCTGCCGCTTACCGGATACCTGTCCGCCTTTCTCCCTTCGGGAAGCGTGGCGCT
TTCTCATAGCTCACGCTGTAGGTATCTCAGTTCGGTGTAGGTCGTTCGCTCCAAGCTGGGCTGTGTGCAC
GAACCCCCCGTTCAGCCCGACCGCTGCGCCTTATCCGGTAACTATCGTCTTGAGTCCAACCCGGTAAGAC
ACGACTTATCGCCACTGGCAGCAGCCACTGGTAACAGGATTAGCAGAGCGAGGTATGTAGGCGGTGCTAC
AGAGTTCTTGAAGTGGTGGCCTAACTACGGCTACACTAGAAGAACAGTATTTGGTATCTGCGCTCTGCTG
AAGCCAGTTACCTTCGGAAAAAGAGTTGGTAGCTCTTGATCCGGCAAACAAACCACCGCTGGTAGCGGTG
GTTTTTTTGTTTGCAAGCAGCAGATTACGCGCAGAAAAAAAGGATCTCAAGAAGATCCTTTGATCTTTTC
TACGGGGTCTGACGCTCAGTGGAACGAAAACTCACGTTAAGGGATTTTGGTCATGAGATTATCAAAAAGG
ATCTTCACCTAGATCCTTTTAAATTAAAAATGAAGTTTTAAATCAATCTAAAGTATATATGAGTAAACTT
GGTCTGACAGTTACCAATGCTTAATCAGTGAGGCACCTATCTCAGCGATCTGTCTATTTCGTTCATCCAT
AGTTGCCTGACTCCCCGTCGTGTAGATAACTACGATACGGGAGGGCTTACCATCTGGCCCCAGTGCTGCA
ATGATACCGCGAGACCCACGCTCACCGGCTCCAGATTTATCAGCAATAAACCAGCCAGCCGGAAGGGCCG
AGCGCAGAAGTGGTCCTGCAACTTTATCCGCCTCCATCCAGTCTATTAATTGTTGCCGGGAAGCTAGAGT
AAGTAGTTCGCCAGTTAATAGTTTGCGCAACGTTGTTGCCATTGCTACAGGCATCGTGGTGTCACGCTCG
TCGTTTGGTATGGCTTCATTCAGCTCCGGTTCCCAACGATCAAGGCGAGTTACATGATCCCCCATGTTGT
GCAAAAAAGCGGTTAGCTCCTTCGGTCCTCCGATCGTTGTCAGAAGTAAGTTGGCCGCAGTGTTATCACT
CATGGTTATGGCAGCACTGCATAATTCTCTTACTGTCATGCCATCCGTAAGATGCTTTTCTGTGACTGGT
GAGTACTCAACCAAGTCATTCTGAGAATAGTGTATGCGGCGACCGAGTTGCTCTTGCCCGGCGTCAATAC
GGGATAATACCGCGCCACATAGCAGAACTTTAAAAGTGCTCATCATTGGAAAACGTTCTTCGGGGCGAAA
ACTCTCAAGGATCTTACCGCTGTTGAGATCCAGTTCGATGTAACCCACTCGTGCACCCAACTGATCTTCA
GCATCTTTTACTTTCACCAGCGTTTCTGGGTGAGCAAAAACAGGAAGGCAAAATGCCGCAAAAAAGGGAA
TAAGGGCGACACGGAAATGTTGAATACTCATACTCTTCCTTTTTCAATATTATTGAAGCATTTATCAGGG
TTATTGTCTCATGAGCGGATACATATTTGAATGTATTTAGAAAAATAAACAAATAGGGGTTCCGCGCACA
TTTCCCCGAAAAGTGCCACCTGACGTCGACGGATCGGGAGATCTCCCGATCCCCTATGGTGCACTCTCAG
TACAATCTGCTCTGATGCCGCATAGTTAAGCCAGTATCTGCTCCCTGCTTGTGTGTTGGAGGTCGCTGAG
TAGTGCGCGAGCAAAATTTAAGCTACAACAAGGCAAGGCTTGACCGACAATTGCATGAAGAATCTGCTTA
GGGTTAGGCGTTTTGCGCTGCTTCGCGATGTACGGGCCAGATATACGCGTTGACATTGATTATTGACTAG
TTATTAATAGTAATCAATTACGGGGTCATTAGTTCATAGCCCATATATGGAGTTCCGCGTTACATAACTT
ACGGTAAATGGCCCGCCTGGCTGACCGCCCAACGACCCCCGCCCATTGACGTCAATAATGACGTATGTTC
CCATAGTAACGCCAATAGGGACTTTCCATTGACGTCAATGGGTGGAGTATTTACGGTAAACTGCCCACTT
GGCAGTACATCAAGTGTATCATATGCCAAGTACGCCCCCTATTGACGTCAATGACGGTAAATGGCCCGCC
TGGCATTATGCCCAGTACATGACCTTATGGGACTTTCCTACTTGGCAGTACATCTACGTATTAGTCATCG
CTATTACCATGGTGATGCGGTTTTGGCAGTACATCAATGGGCGTGGATAGCGGTTTGACTCACGGGGATT
TCCAAGTCTCCACCCCATTGACGTCAATGGGAGTTTGTTTTGGCACCAAAATCAACGGGACTTTCCAAAA
TGTCGTAACAACTCCGCCCCATTGACGCAAATGGGCGGTAGGCGTGTACGGTGGGAGGTCTATATAAGCA
GCGCGTTTTGCCTGTACTGGGTCTCTCTGGTTAGACCAGATCTGAGCCTGGGAGCTCTCTGGCTAACTAG
GGAACCCACTGCTTAAGCCTCAATAAAGCTTGCCTTGAGTGCTTCAAGTAGTGTGTGCCCGTCTGTTGTG
TGACTCTGGTAACTAGAGATCCCTCAGACCCTTTTAGTCAGTGTGGAAAATCTCTAGCAGTGGCGCCCGA
ACAGGGACTTGAAAGCGAAAGGGAAACCAGAGGAGCTCTCTCGACGCAGGACTCGGCTTGCTGAAGCGCG
CACGGCAAGAGGCGAGGGGCGGCGACTGGTGAGTACGCCAAAAATTTTGACTAGCGGAGGCTAGAAGGAG
AGAGATGGGTGCGAGAGCGTCAGTATTAAGCGGGGGAGAATTAGATCGCGATGGGAAAAAATTCGGTTAA
GGCCAGGGGGAAAGAAAAAATATAAATTAAAACATATAGTATGGGCAAGCAGGGAGCTAGAACGATTCGC
AGTTAATCCTGGCCTGTTAGAAACATCAGAAGGCTGTAGACAAATACTGGGACAGCTACAACCATCCCTT
CAGACAGGATCAGAAGAACTTAGATCATTATATAATACAGTAGCAACCCTCTATTGTGTGCATCAAAGGA
TAGAGATAAAAGACACCAAGGAAGCTTTAGACAAGATAGAGGAAGAGCAAAACAAAAGTAAGACCACCGC
ACAGCAAGCGGCCGCTGATCTTCAGACCTGGAGGAGGAGATATGAGGGACAATTGGAGAAGTGAATTATA
TAAATATAAAGTAGTAAAAATTGAACCATTAGGAGTAGCACCCACCAAGGCAAAGAGAAGAGTGGTGCAG
AGAGAAAAAAGAGCAGTGGGAATAGGAGCTTTGTTCCTTGGGTTCTTGGGAGCAGCAGGAAGCACTATGG
GCGCAGCGTCAATGACGCTGACGGTACAGGCCAGACAATTATTGTCTGGTATAGTGCAGCAGCAGAACAA
TTTGCTGAGGGCTATTGAGGCGCAACAGCATCTGTTGCAACTCACAGTCTGGGGCATCAAGCAGCTCCAG
GCAAGAATCCTGGCTGTGGAAAGATACCTAAAGGATCAACAGCTCCTGGGGATTTGGGGTTGCTCTGGAA
AACTCATTTGCACCACTGCTGTGCCTTGGAATGCTAGTTGGAGTAATAAATCTCTGGAACAGATTTGGAA
TCACACGACCTGGATGGAGTGGGACAGAGAAATTAACAATTACACAAGCTTAATACACTCCTTAATTGAA
GAATCGCAAAACCAGCAAGAAAAGAATGAACAAGAATTATTGGAATTAGATAAATGGGCAAGTTTGTGGA
ATTGGTTTAACATAACAAATTGGCTGTGGTATATAAAATTATTCATAATGATAGTAGGAGGCTTGGTAGG
TTTAAGAATAGTTTTTGCTGTACTTTCTATAGTGAATAGAGTTAGGCAGGGATATTCACCATTATCGTTT
CAGACCCACCTCCCAACCCCGAGGGGACCCGACAGGCCCGAAGGAATAGAAGAAGAAGGTGGAGAGAGAG
ACAGAGACAGATCCATTCGATTAGTGAACGGATCGGCACTGCGTGCGCCAATTCTGCAGACAAATGGCAG
TATTCATCCACAATTTTAAAAGAAAAGGGGGGATTGGGGGGTACAGTGCAGGGGAAAGAATAGTAGACAT
AATAGCAACAGACATACAAACTAAAGAATTACAAAAACAAATTACAAAAATTCAAAATTTTCGGGTTTAT
TACAGGGACAGCAGAGATCCAGTTTGGTTAATCGGGTTTATTACAGGGACAGCAGAGATCCACTTTGGCC
GCGAATCGATATGTCGAGTTTACTCCCTATCAGTGATAGAGAACGTATGTCGAGTTTACTCCCTATCAGT
GATAGAGAACGATGTCGAGTTTACTCCCTATCAGTGATAGAGAACGTATGTCGAGTTTACTCCCTATCAG
TGATAGAGAACGTATGTCGAGTTTACTCCCTATCAGTGATAGAGAACGTATGTCGAGTTTATCCCTATCA
GTGATAGAGAACGTATGTCGAGTTTACTCCCTATCAGTGATAGAGAACGTATGTCGAGGTAGGCGTGTAC
GGTGGGAGGCCTATATAAGCAGAGCTCGTTTAGTGAACCGTCAGATCGCCTGGAGAATTGGCACCATGGC
TGCGGCCGCAGCTGCGGCGCTGGAATCCTGGCAGGCGGCGGCTCCGCGGAAGAGGCGCTCCGCGGCTCGA
CGGCCGCGGCGGAGGGAGGCGGCGCCCCGGGGGAGAGAGGCGGCGCCCCGGGGGAGAGAGGCGGCGCCCC
GGGGCCCCGAGGCGGAGTTCGAGTCTGACAGCGGAGTCGTGCTTCGTCGCATCTGGGAGGCTGAGAAGGA
CCTGTTTATCTCTGATTTCTGGAGTTCAGCACTAGAAACCATCAATAGATGTCTCACAAAACATCTGGAA
CAACTGAAGGCCCCTGTGGGGACTCTTTCAGACATCTTTGGAAACCTGCATCTTGACTCATTGCCAGAGG
AGTCAGATGTGGCCACTGATTCTATCCCAAGAGAGATCTTGGTCACAGGAACCTGCCATTTGAAGTGTGT
GTGTTACGGCATTGGGAACTTTGCCACCTGCATCGTAGCTAGAAACCAGCTAACGTTTTTGCTGCTTTTG
TTGGAAAAGTGCCAGATTCCCAGAAGTCACTGTTGGGTATATGACCCTCTGTTTAGCCAACTTGAAATTG
AAGTCCTTAACACCCTTGGTGTGACTGTTCTCAGTGAGAACGAGGAAGGGAAACGGAGTATTCGCGGGGA
GCCTACCATCTTTTACATGCTCCATTGTGGGACGGCCTTGTACAACAATCTTTTATGGAGTAACTGGTCA
GTAGATGCCCTTTCTAAGATGGTCATCATTGGGAACAGTTTCAAAGGACTTGAGGAGAGGTTGTTGGCAA
GGATTCTGCAGAAAAATTATCCCTACATTGCAAAGATTTTAAAAGGACTGGAGGAGCTTGAGTTTCCTCA
GACTTCACAATACATGGACATATTTAATGATACCTCTGTCCACTGGTTCCCTGTGCAAAAGCTAGAACAG
CTCTCCATAGATATTTGGGAGTTTCGGGAAGAACCAGATTATCAGGACTGTGAGGACCTTGAAATCATCA
GGAACAAGAGAGAAGATCCTTCTGCTACTGACGGATCCGGAAGTGGCTCAAGCGGAGTGTCTAAGGGCGA
AGAGCTGATCAAGGAAAATATGCGTATGAAGGTGGTCATGGAAGGTTCGGTCAACGGCCACCAATTCAAA
TGCACAGGTGAAGGAGAAGGCAGACCGTACGAGGGAGTGCAAACCATGAGGATCAAAGTCATCGAGGGAG
GACCCCTGCCATTTGCCTTTGACATTCTTGCCACGTCGTTCATGTATGGCAGCCGTACCTTTATCAAGTA
CCCGGCCGACATCCCTGATTTCTTTAAACAGTCCTTTCCTGAGGGTTTTACTTGGGAAAGAGTTACGAGA
TACGAAGATGGTGGAGTCGTCACCGTCACGCAGGACACCAGCCTTGAGGATGGCGAGCTCGTCTACAACG
TCAAGGTCAGAGGGGTAAACTTTCCCTCCAATGGTCCCGTGATGCAGAAGAAGACCAAGGGTTGGGAGCC
TAATACAGAGATGATGTATCCAGCAGATGGTGGTCTGAGAGGATACACTGACATCGCACTGAAAGTTGAT
GGTGGTGGCCATCTGCACTGCAACTTCGTGACAACTTACAGGTCAAAAAAGACCGTCGGGAACATCAAGA
TGCCCGGTGTCCATGCCGTTGATCACCGCCTGGAAAGGATCGAGGAGAGTGACAATGAAACCTACGTAGT
GCAAAGAGAAGTGGCAGTTGCCAAATACAGCAACCTTGGTGGTGGCATGGACGAGCTGTACAAGGGATCC
GGCGCAACAAACTTCTCTCTGCTGAAACAAGCCGGAGATGTCGAAGAGAATCCTGGACCGGGATCGGCCA
TTGAACAAGATGGATTGCACGCAGGTTCTCCGGCCGCTTGGGTGGAGAGGCTATTCGGCTATGACTGGGC
ACAACAGACAATCGGCTGCTCTGATGCCGCCGTGTTCCGGCTGTCAGCGCAGGGGCGCCCGGTTCTTTTT
GTCAAGACCGACCTGTCCGGTGCCCTGAATGAACTGCAGGACGAGGCAGCGCGGCTATCGTGGCTGGCCA
CGACGGGCGTTCCTTGCGCAGCTGTGCTCGACGTTGTCACTGAAGCGGGAAGGGACTGGCTGCTATTGGG
CGAAGTGCCGGGGCAGGATCTCCTGTCATCTCACCTTGCTCCTGCCGAGAAAGTATCCATCATGGCTGAT
GCAATGCGGCGGCTGCATACGCTTGATCCGGCTACCTGCCCATTCGACCACCAAGCGAAACATCGCATCG
AGCGAGCACGTACTCGGATGGAAGCCGGTCTTGTCGATCAGGATGATCTGGACGAAGAGCATCAGGGGCT
CGCGCCAGCCGAACTGTTCGCCAGGCTCAAGGCGCGCATGCCCGACGGCGAGGATCTCGTCGTGACCCAT
GGCGATGCCTGCTTGCCGAATATCATGGTGGAAAATGGCCGCTTTTCTGGATTCATCGACTGTGGCCGGC
TGGGTGTGGCGGACCGCTATCAGGACATAGCGTTGGCTACCCGTGATATTGCTGAAGAGCTTGGCGGCGA
ATGGGCTGACCGCTTCCTCGTGCTTTACGGTATCGCCGCTCCCGATTCGCAGCGCATCGCCTTCTATCGC
CTTCTTGACGAGTTCTTCTGAGAATTCGCTAGCTAGGTCTTGAAAGGAGTGGGAATTGGCTCCGGTGCCC
GTCAGTGGGCAGAGCGCACATCGCCCACAGTCCCCGAGAAGTTGGGGGGAGGGGTCGGCAATTGATCCGG
TGCCTAGAGAAGGTGGCGCGGGGTAAACTGGGAAAGTGATGTCGTGTACTGGCTCCGCCTTTTTCCCGAG
GGTGGGGGAGAACCGTATATAAGTGCAGTAGTCGCCGTGAACGTTCTTTTTCGCAACGGGTTTGCCGCCA
GAACACAGGACCGGTTCTAGAGCGCTGCCACCATGTCTAGACTGGACAAGAGCAAAGTCATAAACGGAGC
TCTGGAATTACTCAATGGTGTCGGTATCGAAGGCCTGACGACAAGGAAACTCGCTCAAAAGCTGGGAGTT
GAGCAGCCTACCCTGTACTGGCACGTGAAGAACAAGCGGGCCCTGCTCGATGCCCTGCCAATCGAGATGC
TGGACAGGCATCATACCCACTTCTGCCCCCTGGAAGGCGAGTCATGGCAAGACTTTCTGCGGAACAACGC
CAAGTCATACCGCTGTGCTCTCCTCTCACATCGCGACGGGGCTAAAGTGCATCTCGGCACCCGCCCAACA
GAGAAACAGTACGAAACCCTGGAAAATCAGCTCGCGTTCCTGTGTCAGCAAGGCTTCTCCCTGGAGAACG
CACTGTACGCTCTGTCCGCCGTGGGCCACTTTACACTGGGCTGCGTATTGGAGGAACAGGAGCATCAAGT
AGCAAAAGAGGAAAGAGAGACACCTACCACCGATTCTATGCCCCCACTTCTGAGACAAGCAATTGAGCTG
TTCGACCGGCAGGGAGCCGAACCTGCCTTCCTTTTCGGCCTGGAACTAATCATATGTGGCCTGGAGAAAC
AGCTAAAGTGCGAAAGCGGCGGGCCGACCGACGCCCTTGACGATTTTGACTTAGACATGCTCCCAGCCGA
TGCCCTTGACGACTTTGACCTTGATATGCTGCCTGCTGACGCTCTTGACGATTTTGACCTTGACATGCTC
CCCGGGTAACTAAGTAAGGATCGATCCAAGATATCGTATTCTTAACTATGTTGCTCCTTTTACGCTATGT
GGATACGCTGCTTTAATGCCTTTGTATCATGCTATTGCTTCCCGTATGGCTTTCATTTTCTCCTCCTTGT
ATAAATCCTGGTTGCTGTCTCTTTATGAGGAGTTGTGGCCCGTTGTCAGGCAACGTGGCGTGGTGTGCAC
TGTGTTTGCTGACGCAACCCCCACTGGTTGGGGCATTGCCACCACCTGTCAGCTCCTTTCCGGGACTTTC
GCTTTCCCCCTCCCTATTGCCACGGCGGAACTCATCGCCGCCTGCCTTGCCCGCTGCTGGACAGGGGCTC
GGCTGTTGGGCACTGACAATTCCGTGGTGTTGTCGGGGAAGCTGACGTCCTTTCCATGGCTGCTCGCCTG
TGTTGCCACCTGGATTCTGCGCGGGACGTCCTTCTGCTACGTCCCTTCGGCCCTCAATCCAGCGGACCTT
CCTTCCCGCGGCCTGCTGCCGGCTCTGCGGCCTCTTCCGCGTCTTCGCCTTCGCCCTCAGACGAGTCGGA
TCTCCCTTTGGGCCGCCTCCCCGCCTGTTTCGCCTCGGCGTCCGGACTAGAGGTACCTTTAAGACCAATG
ACTTACAAGGCAGCTGTAGATCTTAGCCACTTTTTAAAAGAAAAGGGGGGACTGGAAGGGCTAATTCACT
CCCAACGAAGACAAGATCTGCTTTTTGCTTGTACTGGGTCTCTCTGGTTAGACCAGATCTGAGCCTGGGA
GCTCTCTGGCTAACTAGGGAACCCACTGCTTAAGCCTCAATAAAGCTTGCCTTGAGTGCTTCAAGTAGTG
TGTGCCCGTCTGTTGTGTGACTCTGGTAACTAGAGATCCCTCAGACCCTTTTAGTCAGTGTGGAAAATCT
CTAGCAGGGCCCGTTTAAACCCGCTGATCAGCCTCGACTGTGCCTTCTAGTTGCCAGCCATCTGTTGTTT
GCCCCTCCCCCGTGCCTTCCTTGACCCTGGAAGGTGCCACTCCCACTGTCCTTTCCTAATAAAATGAGGA
AATTGCATCGCATTGTCTGAGTAGGTGTCATTCTATTCTGGGGGGTGGGGTGGGGCAGGACAGCAAGGGG
GAGGATTGGGAAGACAATAGCAGGCATGCTGGGGATGCGGTGGGCTCTATGGCTTCTGAGGCGGAAAGAA
CCAGCTGGGGCTCTAGGGGGTATCCCC
[124 nt withheld, positions 11315-11438]
C
[91 nt withheld, positions 11440-11530]
AGGGTGATGGTTCACGTAGTGGGCCAT
